>Addgene plasmid #23070 | pWZ414-F43 | addgene partial sequence | sequence record 28999 | 23070 with T7
CGNGGTCGANGGTATCGATAAGCTTGATATCGAATTCCTGCAGCCCCCTAGTCTCTTCGAAAATGATGTT
TATTGATAATTATTATACATGGTTTCTTGCCGGTTATAAAATTACGTATACTATCTAAGCATCTAAAAAT
TAGCCCCGCAATTATGTCTGTAAACGATAAATTACAGCATATATACCCTCCTCATGTCGTTAAAAGCATT
GCGAATAGATAGATGAATAATGTATTAAAAAAGGAGATGTTTGTATGATGTCCCCCCAGTCTAAATGCAT
AGAAAAAAAAAAATTCCCGCTTTATATTCATGATCTTTCACCTCTTAGTCTTCTGGCCAATTTGATATCC
TTCTTTTGGATAGTAACACGCTTAGCGTGAATAGCAGCCAGATTAGTGTCTTCAAACAAAGAGACTAAGT
ATGCTTCGACGGATTCTTGCAAAGCACCGATAGCAGAAGATTGAAATCTCAAGTCGGTCTTGAAATCTTG
AGCGATTTCTCTGACCAATCTTTGGAAAGGTAACTTTCTGATCAACAGTTCAGTAGATTTTTGGAATCTT
CTAATTTCTCTCAAGGCAACAGTACCTGGCTTATATCTGTGAGGCTTCTTAACACCACCGGTAGATGGGG
CGGATTTTCTGGCAGCCTTGGAGGCTAATTGTTTCCGCGGGGCTCTACCACCAGTGGATTTTCTAGCTGT
TTGTTTAGTTCTGGCCATTGTGGAGTGTTTGCTTGGATCCTTTAGTAAAAGGGGAAGAACAGTTGGAAGG
GCCAAAGTGGAAGTCACAAAACAGTGGTCCTATATAAAAGAACAAGAAAAAGATTATTTATATACAACTG
CGGTCACAAGAAGCAACGCGAGAGAGCACAACACGCTGTTATCACGCAAACTATGTTTTGACACCGAGCC
ATAGCCGTGATTGTGCGTCACATTGGGCGANAATGAACGCTAAATGACCAACTCCCATCCGTAGNAGCCC
CTTNGNCGTGCCAATAGTTTCNCGCNGCTTAATGCGAAGTGNTC
