[The description below was written by a language model from this plasmid's Addgene catalogue record.]
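Description:
pWZ414-F43 is a yeast expression plasmid built on a modified pRS414 backbone (the Afl III–Sma I region deleted, leaving about 4.3 kb). The pRS414 series are yeast–E. coli shuttle vectors of the centromeric (CEN/ARS) type, which are normally maintained at low copy in Saccharomyces cerevisiae, although the record lists copy number as unknown. Selection in yeast relies on the TRP1 auxotrophic marker, which complements tryptophan auxotrophy. The plasmid is propagated in E. coli under ampicillin selection.

The insert is a fragment of roughly 1.9 kb from budding yeast carrying the HHT2-HHF2 locus, which encodes the second gene copies of histone H3 and histone H4. It was cloned between Afl III and Spe I sites. The systematic names YNL031C and YNL030W show that the two genes are adjacent and lie on opposite strands, as in the native locus where they are divergently transcribed. The record does not name a promoter, so expression presumably depends on regulatory sequences contained within the genomic fragment. The histone H3 gene carries a lysine-to-arginine substitution at position 14 (H3 K14R). This change keeps the positive charge but removes a residue that can be acetylated. No mutation is listed for H4.

The associated publication examined essential and redundant roles of histone acetylation by mutating target lysines and removing the Gcn5p acetyltransferase. In that context, the plasmid supplies a non-acetylatable H3 K14 allele together with H4 in yeast, allowing the contribution of this acetylation site to be tested genetically. No feature table accompanies the entry, so element positions cannot be confirmed.
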