Addgene plasmid #23070: pWZ414-F43
Depositing lab: Sharon Dent. Depositing organization: University of Texas MD Anderson Cancer Center. Publication: Essential and redundant functions of histone acetylation revealed by mutation of target lysines and loss of the Gcn5p acetyltransferase. Zhang W, Bone JR, Edmondson DG, Turner BM, Roth SY. EMBO J. 1998 Jun 1. 17(11):3155-67. 10.1093/emboj/17.11.3155 PubMed 9606197.
Backbone
  Vector backbone: pRS414 delta Afl III- Sma I
  Backbone manufacturer: Stratagene
  Backbone size w/o insert (bp): 4348
  Vector type: Yeast Expression
  Selectable markers: TRP1
Growth in bacteria
  Bacterial resistance: Ampicillin, 100 μg/mL
  Growth temperature: 37°C
  Growth strain: DH5alpha
  Copy number: Unknown
Gene/Insert
  Gene/Insert name: yeast Histone H3-2 and Histone H4-2 (alt name: HHT2-HHF2)
  Species: S. cerevisiae (budding yeast)
  Insert size (bp): 1900
  Mutation: Histone H3 changed Lysine 14 to Arginine, H3 K14R
  GenBank ID: S000004976 S000004975
  Cloning method: Restriction Enzyme; 5′ cloning site Afl III (not destroyed); 3′ cloning site Spe I (unknown if destroyed)
  Sequencing primers: 5′ T7; 3′ CACCTCTGACTTGAGCGTCG
Resource information
  A portion of this plasmid was derived from a plasmid made by: from Dr. Mary Ann Osley, currently at the Univ. of New Mexico, Albuquerque, NM
Terms and licenses: Academic/Nonprofit Terms; Industry Terms: Not Available to Industry
Depositor comments: HHT2 is Yeast ID YNL031C HHF2 is Yeast ID YNL030W HHT2 is gene ID 855700 HHF2 is gene ID 855701
How to cite: pWZ414-F43 was a gift from Sharon Dent (Addgene plasmid # 23070 ; http://n2t.net/addgene:23070 ; RRID:Addgene_23070)
